>Addgene plasmid #184857 | pMA4000 | addgene full sequence | sequence record 363933 | Addgene NGS Result
CTGCAGCCTGAATATGGGCCAAACAGGATATCTGTGGTAAGCAGTTCCTGCCCCGGCTCAGGGCCAAGAA
CAGATGGAACAGCTGAATATGGGCCAAACAGGATATCTGTGGTAAGCAGTTCCTGCCCCGGCTCAGGGCC
AAGAACAGATGGTCCCCAGATGCGGTCCAGCCCTCAGCAGTTTCTAGAGAACCATCAGATGTTTCCAGGG
TGCCCCAAGGACCTGAAATGACCCTGTGCCTTATTTGAACTAACCAATCAGTTCGCTTCTCGCTTCTGTT
CGCGCGCTTCTGCTCCCCGAGCTCAATAAAAGAGCCCACAACCCCTCACTCGGGGCGCCAGTCCTCCGAT
TGACTGAGTCGCCCGGGTACCCGTGTATCCAATAAACCCTCTTGCAGTTGCATCCGACTTGTGGTCTCGC
TGTTCCTTGGGAGGGTCTCCTCTGAGTGATTGACTACCCGTCAGCGGGGGTCTTTCATTTGGGGGCTCGT
CCGGGATCGGGAGACCCCTGCCCAGGGACCACCGACCCACCACCGGGAGGCAAGCTGGCCAGCAACTTAT
CTGTGTCTGTCCGATTGTCTAGTGTCTATGACTGATTTTATGCGCCTGCGTCGGTACTAGTTAGCTAACT
AGCTCTGTATCTGGCGGACCCGTGGTGGAACTGACGAGTTCTGAACACCCGGCCGCAACCCTGGGAGACG
TCCCAGGGACTTTGGGGGCCGTTTTTGTGGCCCGACCTGAGGAAGGGAGTCGATGTGGAATCCGACCCCG
TCAGGATATGTGGTTCTGGTAGGAGACGAGAACCTAAAACAGTTCCCGCCTCCGTCTGAATTTTTGCTTT
CGGTTTGGAACCGAAGCCGCGCGTCTTGTCTGCTGCAGCGCTGCAGCATCGTTCTGTGTTGTCTCTGTCT
GACTGTGTTTCTGTATTTGTCTGAAAATTAGGGCCAGACTGTTACCACTCCCTTAAGTTTGACCTTAGGT
CACTGGAAAGATGTCGAGCGGATCGCTCACAACCAGTCGGTAGATGTCAAGAAGAGACGTTGGGTTACCT
TCTGCTCTGCAGAATGGCCAACCTTTAACGTCGGATGGCCGCGAGACGGCACCTTTAACCGAGACCTCAT
CACCCAGGTTAAGATCAAGGTCTTTTCACCTGGCCCGCATGGACACCCAGACCAGGTCCCCTACATCGTG
ACCTGGGAAGCCTTGGCTTTTGACCCCCCTCCCTGGGTCAAGCCCTTTGTACACCCTAAGCCTCCGCCTC
CTCTTCCTCCATCCGCCCCGTCTCTCCCCCTTGAACCTCCTCGTTCGACCCCGCCTCGATCCTCCCTTTA
TCCAGCCCTCACTCCTTCTCTAGGCGCCGGCCGGATCAATTCGCCAGCACAGTGGTCGGGCTGCAGGAAT
TGGGCCGCGATAACTTCGTATAATGTATGCTATACGAAGTTATACGCGGGCCGCTCTAGAACTAGTGGAT
CCCCCGGGCTGCAGGAATTCGCCACCATGGCGTTTCTCCGAAGCATGTGGGGCGTGCTGAGTGCCCTGGG
AAGGTCTGGAGCAGAGCTGTGCACCGGCTGTGGAAGTCGACTGCGCTCCCCCTTCAGTTTTGTGTATTTA
CCGAGGTGGTTTTCATCTGTCTTGGCAAGTTGTCCAAAGAAACCTGTAAGTTCTTACCTTCGATTTTCTA
AAGAACAACTACCCATATTTAAAGCTCAGAACCCAGATGCAAAAACTACAGAACTAATTAGAAGAATTGC
CCAGCGTTGGAGGGAACTTCCTGATTCAAAGAAAAAAATATATCAAGATGCTTATAGGGCGGAGTGGCAG
GTATATAAAGAAGAGATAAGCAGATTTAAAGAACAGCTAACTCCAAGTCAGATTATGTCTTTGGAAAAAG
AAATCATGGACAAACATTTAAAAAGGAAAGCTATGACAAAAAAAAAAGAGTTAACACTGCTTGGAAAACC
AAAAAGACCTCGTTCAGCTTATAACGTTTATGTAGCTGAAAGATTCCAAGAAGCTAAGGGTGATTCACCG
CAGGAAAAGCTGAAGACTGTAAAGGAAAACTGGAAAAATCTGTCTGACTCTGAAAAGGAATTATATATTC
AGCATGCTAAAGAGGACGAAACTCGTTATCATAATGAAATGAAGTCTTGGGAAGAACAAATGATTGAAGT
TGGACGAAAGGATCTTCTACGTCGCACAATAAAGAAACAACGAAAATATGGTGCTGAGGAGTGTTAACTC
GAGGGGGGGCCCGGTACCGAGGACGCGTCAATTCGAGCTCCACCGCGGTGGCGGCCCGCGTCTATAACTT
CGTATAATGTATGCTATACGAAGTTATGGGCGGCCTGATCCCCCGACCCTGTGGAATGTGTGTCAGTTAG
GGTGTGGAAAGTCCCCAGGCTCCCCAGCAGGCAGAAGTATGCAAAGCATGCATCTCAATTAGTCAGCAAC
CAGGTGTGGAAAGTCCCCAGGCTCCCCAGCAGGCAGAAGTATGCAAAGCATGCATCTCAATTAGTCAGCA
ACCATAGTCCCGCCCCTAACTCCGCCCATCCCGCCCCTAACTCCGCCCAGTTCCGCCCATTCTCCGCCCC
ATGGCTGACTAATTTTTTTTATTTATGCAGAGGCCGAGGCCGCCTCGGCCTCTGAGCTATTCCAGAAGTA
GTGAGGAGGCTTTTTTGGAGGCCTAGGCTTTTGCAAAAATGGCCAAGCCTTTGTCTCAAGAAGAATCCAC
CCTCATTGAAAGAGCAACGGCTACAATCAACAGCATCCCCATCTCTGAAGACTACAGCGTCGCCAGCGCA
GCTCTCTCTAGCGACGGCCGCATCTTCACTGGTGTCAATGTATATCATTTTACTGGGGGACCTTGTGCAG
AACTCGTGGTGCTGGGCACTGCTGCTGCTGCGGCAGCTGGCAACCTGACTTGTATCGTCGCGATCGGAAA
TGAGAACAGGGGCATCTTGAGCCCCTGCGGACGGTGCCGACAGGTGCTTCTCGATCTGCATCCTGGGATC
AAAGCCATAGTGAAGGACAGTGATGGACAGCCGACGGCAGTTGGGATTCGTGAATTGCTGCCCTCTGGTT
ATGTGTGGGAGGGCTAATCCGGAATCGATAATCAACCTCTGGATTACAAAATTTGTGAAAGATTGACTGG
TATTCTTAACTATGTTGCTCCTTTTACGCTATGTGGATACGCTGCTTTAATGCCTTTGTATCATGCTATT
GCTTCCCGTATGGCTTTCATTTTCTCCTCCTTGTATAAATCCTGGTTGCTGTCTCTTTATGAGGAGTTGT
GGCCCGTTGTCAGGCAACGTGGCGTGGTGTGCACTGTGTTTGCTGACGCAACCCCCACTGGTTGGGGCAT
TGCCACCACCTGTCAGCTCCTTTCCGGGACTTTCGCTTTCCCCCTCCCTATTGCCACGGCGGAACTCATC
GCCGCCTGCCTTGCCCGCTGCTGGACAGGGGCTCGGCTGTTGGGCACTGACAATTCCGTGGTGTTGTCGG
GGAAATCATCGTCCTTTCCTTGGCTGCTCGCCTGTGTTGCCACCTGGATTCTGCGCGGGACGTCCTTCTG
CTACGTCCCTTCGGCCCTCAATCCAGCGGACCTTCCTTCCCGCGGCCTGCTGCCGGCTCTGCGGCCTCTT
CCGCGTCTTCGCCTTCGCCCTCAGACGAGTCGGATCTCCCTTTGGGCCGCCTCCCCGCATCGATAAAATA
AAAGATTTTATTTAGTCTCCAGAAAAAGGGGGGAATGAAAGACCCCACCTGTAGGTTTGGCAAGCTAGCT
TAAGTAACGCCATTTTGCAAGGCATGGAAAAATACATAACTGAGAATAGAGAAGTTCAGATCAAGGTCAG
GAACAGATGGAACAGCTGAATATGGGCCAAACAGGATATCTGTGGTAAGCAGTTCCTGCCCCGGCTCAGG
GCCAAGAACAGATGGAACAGCTGAATATGGGCCAAACAGGATATCTGTGGTAAGCAGTTCCTGCCCCGGC
TCAGGGCCAAGAACAGATGGTCCCCAGATGCGGTCCAGCCCTCAGCAGTTTCTAGAGAACCATCAGATGT
TTCCAGGGTGCCCCAAGGACCTGAAATGACCCTGTGCCTTATTTGAACTAACCAATCAGTTCGCTTCTCG
CTTCTGTTCGCGCGCTTCTGCTCCCCGAGCTCAATAAAAGAGCCCACAACCCCTCACTCGGGGCGCCAGT
CCTCCGATTGACTGAGTCGCCCGGGTACCCGTGTATCCAATAAACCCTCTTGCAGTTGCATCCGACTTGT
GGTCTCGCTGTTCCTTGGGAGGGTCTCCTCTGAGTGATTGACTACCCGTCAGCGGGGGTCTTTCACATGC
AGCATGTATCAAAATTAATTTGGTTTTTTTTCTTAAGTATTTACATTAAATGGCCATAGTTGCATTAATG
AATCGGCCAACGCGCGGGGAGAGGCGGTTTGCGTATTGGGCGCTCTTCCGCTTCCTCGCTCACTGACTCG
CTGCGCTCGGTCGTTCGGCTGCGGCGAGCGGTATCAGCTCACTCAAAGGCGGTAATACGGTTATCCACAG
AATCAGGGGATAACGCAGGAAAGAACATGTGAGCAAAAGGCCAGCAAAAGGCCAGGAACCGTAAAAAGGC
CGCGTTGCTGGCGTTTTTCCATAGGCTCCGCCCCCCTGACGAGCATCACAAAAATCGACGCTCAAGTCAG
AGGTGGCGAAACCCGACAGGACTATAAAGATACCAGGCGTTTCCCCCTGGAAGCTCCCTCGTGCGCTCTC
CTGTTCCGACCCTGCCGCTTACCGGATACCTGTCCGCCTTTCTCCCTTCGGGAAGCGTGGCGCTTTCTCA
TAGCTCACGCTGTAGGTATCTCAGTTCGGTGTAGGTCGTTCGCTCCAAGCTGGGCTGTGTGCACGAACCC
CCCGTTCAGCCCGACCGCTGCGCCTTATCCGGTAACTATCGTCTTGAGTCCAACCCGGTAAGACACGACT
TATCGCCACTGGCAGCAGCCACTGGTAACAGGATTAGCAGAGCGAGGTATGTAGGCGGTGCTACAGAGTT
CTTGAAGTGGTGGCCTAACTACGGCTACACTAGAAGAACAGTATTTGGTATCTGCGCTCTGCTGAAGCCA
GTTACCTTCGGAAAAAGAGTTGGTAGCTCTTGATCCGGCAAACAAACCACCGCTGGTAGCGGTGGTTTTT
TTGTTTGCAAGCAGCAGATTACGCGCAGAAAAAAAGGATCTCAAGAAGATCCTTTGATCTTTTCTACGGG
GTCTGACGCTCAGTGGAACGAAAACTCACGTTAAGGGATTTTGGTCATGAGATTATCAAAAAGGATCTTC
ACCTAGATCCTTTTGCGGCCGGCCGCAAATCAATCTAAAGTATATATGAGTAAACTTGGTCTGACAGTTA
CCAATGCTTAATCAGTGAGGCACCTATCTCAGCGATCTGTCTATTTCGTTCATCCATAGTTGCCTGACTC
CCCGTCGTGTAGATAACTACGATACGGGAGGGCTTACCATCTGGCCCCAGTGCTGCAATGATACCGCGAG
ACCCACGCTCACCGGCTCCAGATTTATCAGCAATAAACCAGCCAGCCGGAAGGGCCGAGCGCAGAAGTGG
TCCTGCAACTTTATCCGCCTCCATCCAGTCTATTAATTGTTGCCGGGAAGCTAGAGTAAGTAGTTCGCCA
GTTAATAGTTTGCGCAACGTTGTTGCCATTGCTACAGGCATCGTGGTGTCACGCTCGTCGTTTGGTATGG
CTTCATTCAGCTCCGGTTCCCAACGATCAAGGCGAGTTACATGATCCCCCATGTTGTGCAAAAAAGCGGT
TAGCTCCTTCGGTCCTCCGATCGTTGTCAGAAGTAAGTTGGCCGCAGTGTTATCACTCATGGTTATGGCA
GCACTGCATAATTCTCTTACTGTCATGCCATCCGTAAGATGCTTTTCTGTGACTGGTGAGTACTCAACCA
AGTCATTCTGAGAATAGTGTATGCGGCGACCGAGTTGCTCTTGCCCGGCGTCAATACGGGATAATACCGC
GCCACATAGCAGAACTTTAAAAGTGCTCATCATTGGAAAACGTTCTTCGGGGCGAAAACTCTCAAGGATC
TTACCGCTGTTGAGATCCAGTTCGATGTAACCCACTCGTGCACCCAACTGATCTTCAGCATCTTTTACTT
TCACCAGCGTTTCTGGGTGAGCAAAAACAGGAAGGCAAAATGCCGCAAAAAAGGGAATAAGGGCGACACG
GAAATGTTGAATACTCATACTCTTCCTTTTTCAATATTATTGAAGCATTTATCAGGGTTATTGTCTCATG
AGCGGATACATATTTGAATGTATTTAGAAAAATAAACAAATAGGGGTTCCGCGCACATTTCCCCGAAAAG
TGCCAC
Features (pLannotate 1.2.2; 18 found; start..end, strand, type, name):
      8..477     +  LTR            LTR: long terminal repeat from Moloney murine leukemia virus
    601..875     +  misc_feature   MESV Ψ (fragment): packaging signal of murine embryonic stem cell virus
    942..1358    +  CDS            gag (truncated): truncated Moloney murine leukemia virus (MMLV) gag gene lacking the start codon
   1410..1443    -  protein_bind   loxP: Cre-mediated recombination occurs in the 8-bp core sequence (GCATACAT). Cre recombinase
   1449..1491    +  misc_feature   MCS (fragment): pBluescript multiple cloning site
   1497..2234    +  CDS            TFAM: TFAM_HUMAN - Also known as TCF6, TCF6L2. Experimental evidence at protein level: Swiss-Prot protein existence level 1. Binds to the mitochondrial light strand promoter and functions in mitochondrial transcription regulation (PubMed:29445193, PubMed:32183942). Component of the mitochondrial transcription initiation complex, composed at least of TFB2M, TFAM and POLRMT that is required for basal transcription of mitochondrial DNA (PubMed:29149603). In this complex, TFAM recruits POLRMT to a specific promoter whereas TFB2M induces structural changes in POLRMT to enable promoter opening and trappin
   2238..2258    +  misc_feature   MCS (fragment): pBluescript multiple cloning site
   2275..2296    +  misc_feature   MCS (fragment): pBluescript multiple cloning site
   2304..2337    -  protein_bind   loxP: Cre-mediated recombination occurs in the 8-bp core sequence (GCATACAT). Cre recombinase
   2368..2697    +  promoter       SV40 promoter: SV40 enhancer and early promoter
   2699..3097    +  CDS            BSD: blasticidin S deaminase; Aspergillus terreus BSD; confers resistance to blasticidin
   3110..3698    +  misc_feature   WPRE: woodchuck hepatitis virus posttranscriptional regulatory element
   3744..3865    +  LTR            3' LTR (ΔU3) (fragment): self-inactivating 3' long terminal repeat (LTR) from Moloney murine leukemia virus
   3866..4335    +  LTR            LTR: long terminal repeat from Moloney murine leukemia virus
   4401..4453    -  CDS            lacI (fragment): lac repressor; lacI; The lac repressor binds to the lac operator to inhibit transcription in E. coli. This inhibition can be relieved by adding lactose or isopropyl-β-D-thiogalactopyranoside (IPTG).
   4636..5224    -  rep_origin     ori: high-copy-number ColE1/pMB1/pBR322/pUC origin of replication
   5388..6248    -  CDS            AmpR: β-lactamase; bla; confers resistance to ampicillin, carbenicillin, and related antibiotics
   6249..6353    -  promoter       AmpR promoter: bla
