[The description below was written by a language model from this plasmid's Addgene catalogue record and pLannotate feature annotations shown in this document.]
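Description:
pMA4000 is a Moloney murine leukemia virus–based gammaretroviral vector, built on the pMA3998rc backbone, for stable delivery of a Cre-excisable copy of human TFAM (mitochondrial transcription factor A) into mammalian cells. In bacteria it is maintained through a high-copy ColE1/pUC-type origin and selected with ampicillin via the β-lactamase gene and its native promoter. The catalogue lists a total size of 6465 bp, whereas the sequenced record underlying the feature table is 6,376 nt, so the two differ slightly.

The proviral region begins with a 5′ MMLV LTR, followed by an MESV-type Ψ packaging signal and a truncated gag segment lacking its start codon, elements that promote encapsidation of the genomic RNA when the plasmid is introduced into a packaging cell line. The TFAM coding sequence, cloned between EcoRI and XhoI sites, is transcribed from the LTR and is flanked by two loxP sites in the same orientation, so Cre recombinase deletes the transgene while leaving the rest of the provirus in place. Downstream of the floxed cassette, an SV40 enhancer/early promoter drives the blasticidin S deaminase gene, which lies outside the loxP sites and therefore should still confer blasticidin resistance after excision. A WPRE follows to enhance transcript expression, and the unit ends with a 3′ LTR; the annotation also flags a short ΔU3-like fragment adjacent to a full-length LTR match, so the record does not clearly indicate a self-inactivating design.

According to the associated publication title, the vector belongs to a method for in situ reverse genetic analysis of proteins involved in mtDNA replication. The floxed transgene suits such work by providing TFAM that can later be removed with Cre.
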