Addgene plasmid #184857: pMA4000
Purpose: Cre-excisable TFAM in Blasticidin-resistannce retroviral vector
Depositing lab: Mikhail Alexeyev. Depositing organization: University of South Alabama. Publication: A Method for In Situ Reverse Genetic Analysis of Proteins Involved mtDNA Replication. Kozhukhar N, Spadafora D, Rodriguez YAR, Alexeyev MF. Cells. 2022 Jul 11;11(14). pii: cells11142168. doi: 10.3390/cells11142168. PubMed 35883613.
Backbone
  Vector backbone: pMA3998rc
  Backbone manufacturer: Alexeyev lab
  Backbone size w/o insert (bp): 5745
  Total vector size (bp): 6465
  Vector type: Mammalian Expression, Retroviral, Cre/Lox
  Selectable markers: Blasticidin
Growth in bacteria
  Bacterial resistance: Ampicillin, 100 μg/mL
  Growth temperature: 37°C
  Growth strain: NEB Stable
  Copy number: High Copy
Gene/Insert
  Gene/Insert name: TFAM
  Species: H. sapiens (human)
  Insert size (bp): 753
  Entrez Gene: TFAM (a.k.a. MTDPS15, MTTF1, MTTFA, TCF6, TCF6L1, TCF6L2, TCF6L3)
  Promoter: LTR
  Cloning method: Restriction Enzyme; 5′ cloning site EcoRI (not destroyed); 3′ cloning site XhoI (not destroyed)
  Sequencing primers: 5′ agctaagggtgattcaccgc
Terms and licenses: Academic/Nonprofit Terms; Industry Terms: Not Available to Industry
How to cite: pMA4000 was a gift from Mikhail Alexeyev (Addgene plasmid # 184857 ; http://n2t.net/addgene:184857 ; RRID:Addgene_184857)
